>Addgene plasmid #91856 | p2CT-His-MBP-Lbu_C2c2_K310A | addgene full sequence | sequence record 181514 | Addgene NGS Result
GAACTGAGATACCTACAGCGTGAGCTATGAGAAAGCGCCACGCTTCCCGAAGGGAGAAAGGCGGACAGGT
ATCCGGTAAGCGGCAGGGTCGGAACAGGAGAGCGCACGAGGGAGCTTCCAGGGGGAAACGCCTGGTATCT
TTATAGTCCTGTCGGGTTTCGCCACCTCTGACTTGAGCGTCGATTTTTGTGATGCTCGTCAGGGGGGCGG
AGCCTATGGAAAAACGCCAGCAACGCGGCCTTTTTACGGTTCCTGGCCTTTTGCTGGCCTTTTGCTCACA
TGTTCTTTCCTGCGTTATCCCCTGATTCTGTGGATAACCGTATTACCGCCTTTGAGTGAGCTGATACCGC
TCGCCGCAGCCGAACGACCGAGCGCAGCGAGTCAGTGAGCGAGGAAGCGGAAGAGCGCCTGATGCGGTAT
TTTCTCCTTACGCATCTGTGCGGTATTTCACACCGCAATGGTGCACTCTCAGTACAATCTGCTCTGATGC
CGCATAGTTAAGCCAGTATACACTCCGCTATCGCTACGTGACTGGGTCATGGCTGCGCCCCGACACCCGC
CAACACCCGCTGACGCGCCCTGACGGGCTTGTCTGCTCCCGGCATCCGCTTACAGACAAGCTGTGACCGT
CTCCGGGAGCTGCATGTGTCAGAGGTTTTCACCGTCATCACCGAAACGCGCGAGGCAGCTGCGGTAAAGC
TCATCAGCGTGGTCGTGAAGCGATTCACAGATGTCTGCCTGTTCATCCGCGTCCAGCTCGTTGAGTTTCT
CCAGAAGCGTTAATGTCTGGCTTCTGATAAAGCGGGCCATGTTAAGGGCGGTTTTTTCCTGTTTGGTCAC
TGATGCCTCCGTGTAAGGGGGATTTCTGTTCATGGGGGTAATGATACCGATGAAACGAGAGAGGATGCTC
ACGATACGGGTTACTGATGATGAACATGCCCGGTTACTGGAACGTTGTGAGGGTAAACAACTGGCGGTAT
GGATGCGGCGGGACCAGAGAAAAATCACTCAGGGTCAATGCCAGCGCTTCGTTAATACAGATGTAGGTGT
TCCACAGGGTAGCCAGCAGCATCCTGCGATGCAGATCCGGAACATAATGGTGCAGGGCGCTGACTTCCGC
GTTTCCAGACTTTACGAAACACGGAAACCGAAGACCATTCATGTTGTTGCTCAGGTCGCAGACGTTTTGC
AGCAGCAGTCGCTTCACGTTCGCTCGCGTATCGGTGATTCATTCTGCTAACCAGTAAGGCAACCCCGCCA
GCCTAGCCGGGTCCTCAACGACAGGAGCACGATCATGCGCACCCGTGGCCAGGACCCAACGCTGCCCGAG
ATGCGCCGCGTGCGGCTGCTGGAGATGGCGGACGCGATGGATATGTTCTGCCAAGGGTTGGTTTGCGCAT
TCACAGTTCTCCGCAAGAATTGATTGGCTCCAATTCTTGGAGTGGTGAATCCGTTAGCGAGGTGCCGCCG
GCTTCCATTCAGGTCGAGGTGGCCCGGCTCCATGCACCGCGACGCAACGCGGGGAGGCAGACAAGGTATA
GGGCGGCGCCTACAATCCATGCCAACCCGTTCCATGTGCTCGCCGAGGCGGCATAAATCGCCGTGACGAT
CAGCGGTCCAATGATCGAAGTTAGGCTGGTAAGAGCCGCGAGCGATCCTTGAAGCTGTCCCTGATGGTCG
TCATCTACCTGCCTGGACAGCATGGCCTGCAACGCGGGCATCCCGATGCCGCCGGAAGCGAGAAGAATCA
TAATGGGGAAGGCCATCCAGCCTCGCGTCGCGAACGCCAGCAAGACGTAGCCCAGCGCGTCGGCCGCCAT
GCCGGCGATAATGGCCTGCTTCTCGCCGAAACGTTTGGTGGCGGGACCAGTGACGAAGGCTTGAGCGAGG
GCGTGCAAGATTCCGAATACCGCAAGCGACAGGCCGATCATCGTCGCGCTCCAGCGAAAGCGGTCCTCGC
CGAAAATGACCCAGAGCGCTGCCGGCACCTGTCCTACGAGTTGCATGATAAAGAAGACAGTCATAAGTGC
GGCGACGATAGTCATGCCCCGCGCCCACCGGAAGGAGCTGACTGGGTTGAAGGCTCTCAAGGGCATCGGT
CGACGCTCTCCCTTATGCGACTCCTGCATTAGGAAGCAGCCCAGTAGTAGGTTGAGGCCGTTGAGCACCG
CCGCCGCAAGGAATGGTGCATGCAAGGAGATGGCGCCCAACAGTCCCCCGGCCACGGGGCCTGCCACCAT
ACCCACGCCGAAACAAGCGCTCATGAGCCCGAAGTGGCGAGCCCGATCTTCCCCATCGGTGATGTCGGCG
ATATAGGCGCCAGCAACCGCACCTGTGGCGCCGGTGATGCCGGCCACGATGCGTCCGGCGTAGAGGATCG
AGATCTCGATCCCGCGAAATTAATACGACTCACTATAGGGAGACCACAACGGTTTCCCTCTAGTGCCGGC
TCCGGAGAGCTCTTTAATTAAGCGGCCGCCCTGCAGGACTCGAGTTCTAGAAATAATTTTGTTTAACTTT
AAGAAGGAGATATACATATGAAATCTTCTCACCATCACCATCACCATGGTTCTTCTATGAAAATCGAAGA
AGGTAAACTGGTAATCTGGATTAACGGCGATAAAGGCTATAACGGTCTCGCTGAAGTCGGTAAGAAATTC
GAGAAAGATACCGGAATTAAAGTCACCGTTGAGCATCCGGATAAACTGGAAGAGAAATTCCCACAGGTTG
CGGCAACTGGCGATGGCCCTGACATTATCTTCTGGGCACACGACCGCTTTGGTGGCTACGCTCAATCTGG
CCTGTTGGCTGAAATCACCCCGGACAAAGCGTTCCAGGACAAGCTGTATCCGTTTACCTGGGATGCCGTA
CGTTACAACGGCAAGCTGATTGCTTACCCGATCGCTGTTGAAGCGTTATCGCTGATTTATAACAAAGATC
TGCTGCCGAACCCGCCAAAAACCTGGGAAGAGATCCCGGCGCTGGATAAAGAACTGAAAGCGAAAGGTAA
GAGCGCGCTGATGTTCAACCTGCAAGAACCGTACTTCACCTGGCCGCTGATTGCTGCTGACGGGGGTTAT
GCGTTCAAGTATGAAAACGGCAAGTACGACATTAAAGACGTGGGCGTGGATAACGCTGGCGCGAAAGCGG
GTCTGACCTTCCTGGTTGACCTGATTAAAAACAAACACATGAATGCAGACACCGATTACTCCATCGCAGA
AGCTGCCTTTAATAAAGGCGAAACAGCGATGACCATCAACGGCCCGTGGGCATGGTCCAACATCGACACC
AGCAAAGTGAATTATGGTGTAACGGTACTGCCGACCTTCAAGGGTCAACCATCCAAACCGTTCGTTGGCG
TGCTGAGCGCAGGTATTAACGCCGCCAGTCCGAACAAAGAGCTGGCAAAAGAGTTCCTCGAAAACTATCT
GCTGACTGATGAAGGTCTGGAAGCGGTTAATAAAGACAAACCGCTGGGTGCCGTAGCGCTGAAGTCTTAC
GAGGAAGAGTTGGCGAAAGATCCACGTATTGCCGCCACTATGGAAAACGCCCAGAAAGGTGAAATCATGC
CGAACATCCCGCAGATGTCCGCTTTCTGGTATGCCGTGCGTACTGCGGTGATCAACGCCGCCAGCGGTCG
TCAGACTGTCGATGAAGCCCTGAAAGACGCGCAGACTAATTCGAGCTCGAACAACAACAACAATAACAAT
AACAACAACCTCGGGATCGAGGAAAACCTGTACTTCCAATCCAATGCAATGAAAGTGACGAAGGTAGGAG
GCATTTCGCATAAGAAGTACACGTCCGAAGGCCGCTTAGTGAAGTCAGAATCGGAAGAAAATCGCACAGA
CGAACGTCTGTCGGCGTTGCTTAATATGCGCCTTGACATGTATATCAAGAATCCCAGCAGCACGGAAACC
AAGGAAAATCAAAAACGCATTGGGAAATTAAAGAAATTCTTCTCAAACAAAATGGTCTATCTTAAAGACA
ATACCTTGAGTTTGAAGAATGGGAAAAAGGAGAACATTGATCGTGAGTATTCTGAGACTGACATCCTTGA
GAGCGATGTCCGTGACAAGAAAAACTTCGCCGTGTTGAAAAAGATCTATCTGAATGAAAACGTGAACTCG
GAGGAATTGGAAGTTTTTCGTAACGACATTAAGAAGAAACTGAACAAAATCAACAGCCTGAAGTACTCAT
TTGAAAAGAATAAGGCGAATTATCAAAAGATTAATGAGAATAACATCGAGAAGGTTGAAGGTAAGTCAAA
GCGTAACATTATTTACGATTATTATCGTGAGTCAGCGAAACGTGACGCTTATGTAAGCAATGTGAAAGAA
GCCTTTGATAAGCTTTACAAGGAAGAGGACATTGCAAAACTTGTTCTTGAAATTGAGAACCTTACGAAGT
TAGAGAAATACAAGATTCGCGAGTTCTACCACGAAATTATTGGACGTAAGAATGACAAGGAAAACTTTGC
AAAAATCATCTACGAAGAAATCCAGAATGTTAATAACATGAAAGAGTTGATCGAGAAGGTACCGGACATG
AGTGAGTTGAAAAAGAGCCAAGTATTTTACAAGTATTACTTAGACAAAGAAGAGTTGAACGACAAGAACA
TCAAATACGCGTTTTGTCATTTCGTGGAAATCGAAATGAGTCAGTTGCTGAAGAACTACGTATATGCGCG
CTTAAGTAATATCTCGAATGACAAAATTAAGCGTATCTTTGAATACCAGAACTTGAAAAAATTGATCGAA
AATAAGCTGTTAAACAAACTTGACACGTACGTCCGTAATTGTGGAAAGTATAATTATTATTTGCAAGACG
GCGAAATTGCCACTTCAGATTTCATCGCCCGCAACCGTCAGAATGAAGCGTTTCTTCGCAACATCATTGG
GGTGTCATCTGTGGCCTACTTTTCTCTTCGCAACATTCTTGAAACGGAGAACGAGAATGATATTACTGGG
CGTATGCGCGGCAAAACAGTTAAGAACAATAAAGGTGAAGAGAAGTACGTGTCCGGAGAAGTTGATAAGA
TCTATAATGAAAATAAGAAGAACGAGGTTAAGGAGAACTTAAAAATGTTCTATTCGTACGATTTCAATAT
GGACAACAAGAATGAAATCGAAGATTTCTTCGCCAACATCGACGAGGCGATTTCTTCCATCCGTCACGGT
ATTGTCCACTTCAACTTGGAATTAGAAGGTAAGGATATCTTTGCGTTCAAGAACATTGCGCCATCCGAAA
TCTCAAAGAAGATGTTTCAGAATGAGATTAACGAGAAAAAACTGAAATTGAAGATCTTTCGTCAACTGAA
CTCTGCCAACGTGTTCCGCTATCTCGAAAAGTATAAAATTCTGAATTACCTTAAACGTACACGCTTCGAG
TTTGTCAATAAAAATATCCCATTCGTCCCGTCTTTCACCAAATTATATTCGCGCATTGATGACCTGAAGA
ATAGTCTTGGGATTTACTGGAAAACTCCGAAAACAAACGACGACAATAAGACTAAGGAGATTATTGATGC
CCAAATCTATTTGCTTAAAAACATCTATTACGGGGAGTTCCTGAATTATTTCATGTCGAACAATGGTAAT
TTCTTTGAGATTTCTAAAGAAATCATCGAATTGAACAAGAACGATAAACGCAACTTAAAGACTGGGTTTT
ACAAGCTGCAAAAGTTTGAAGACATCCAGGAGAAGATTCCAAAGGAATACTTGGCGAATATCCAGTCCCT
GTACATGATTAATGCCGGTAATCAGGACGAAGAAGAAAAGGACACTTATATTGATTTCATTCAAAAGATC
TTCTTAAAGGGATTTATGACGTATCTTGCTAATAACGGTCGTTTAAGTCTGATTTACATCGGCTCGGATG
AAGAAACAAATACGTCATTAGCAGAAAAGAAGCAAGAGTTTGACAAGTTCTTGAAGAAGTACGAGCAGAA
CAATAATATCAAGATCCCCTATGAGATCAATGAATTCCTGCGTGAGATCAAACTGGGAAACATCCTGAAG
TATACTGAGCGTTTAAACATGTTCTACCTTATCTTAAAGCTTTTGAATCACAAGGAGCTGACAAATCTGA
AGGGTAGTCTTGAAAAATATCAGTCTGCCAATAAGGAAGAAGCGTTCTCTGACCAATTGGAGTTAATTAA
CCTGCTTAACCTTGACAACAACCGCGTGACGGAAGACTTCGAATTAGAGGCCGACGAGATTGGAAAATTT
CTTGATTTCAATGGCAACAAAGTTAAGGATAACAAGGAACTGAAAAAGTTCGATACAAACAAGATCTACT
TTGACGGCGAGAACATTATCAAACACCGTGCCTTCTACAATATTAAGAAATATGGCATGTTAAACTTACT
GGAGAAAATTGCCGACAAGGCTGGATACAAGATCTCGATCGAAGAGCTGAAGAAATACTCCAATAAAAAG
AATGAGATCGAGAAGAACCATAAGATGCAGGAAAATCTGCACCGCAAATACGCTCGTCCCCGTAAAGACG
AGAAGTTTACAGATGAGGACTATGAAAGTTACAAGCAAGCTATTGAGAATATTGAGGAGTACACCCACCT
TAAGAACAAGGTAGAATTCAATGAGCTGAATTTACTGCAGGGCCTGTTGCTGCGCATTTTACATCGTTTA
GTCGGATATACCTCAATTTGGGAACGCGATCTGCGCTTCCGCCTTAAAGGTGAGTTCCCAGAAAACCAAT
ACATCGAAGAGATCTTCAACTTTGAAAATAAGAAGAACGTGAAGTACAAAGGGGGTCAGATTGTAGAGAA
ATACATTAAATTCTACAAGGAATTACATCAAAATGATGAAGTTAAGATCAACAAGTACAGTTCCGCGAAT
ATCAAGGTGTTGAAGCAAGAAAAGAAGGACCTTTATATTCGCAATTACATCGCCCACTTCAATTATATTC
CTCACGCCGAGATCTCACTGCTGGAAGTCCTTGAAAATTTGCGTAAATTGCTGTCCTACGATCGCAAACT
GAAAAATGCCGTAATGAAATCAGTAGTTGATATCCTTAAGGAGTATGGTTTTGTAGCCACATTCAAAATC
GGGGCGGACAAGAAGATCGGTATTCAGACACTGGAGAGCGAAAAAATCGTGCATCTTAAGAATCTTAAGA
AGAAGAAGTTAATGACTGACCGCAATTCCGAGGAACTTTGCAAATTGGTGAAGATTATGTTTGAATACAA
AATGGAAGAGAAAAAGTCTGAAAACTAATAACATTGGAAGTGGATAACGGATCCGCGATCGCGGCGCGCC
ACCTGGTGGCCGGCCGGTACCACGCGTGCGCGCTGATCCGGCTGCTAACAAAGCCCGAAAGGAAGCTGAG
TTGGCTGCTGCCACCGCTGAGCAATAACTAGCATAACCCCTTGGGGCCTCTAAACGGGTCTTGAGGGGTT
TTTTGCTGAAAGGAGGAACTATATCCGGATATCCACAGGACGGGTGTGGTCGCCATGATCGCGTAGTCGA
TAGTGGCTCCAAGTAGCGAAGCGAGCAGGACTGGGCGGCGGCCAAAGCGGTCGGACAGTGCTCCGAGAAC
GGGTGCGCATAGAAATTGCATCAACGCATATAGCGCTAGCAGCACGCCATAGTGACTGGCGATGCTGTCG
GAATGGACGATATCCCGCAAGAGGCCCGGCAGTACCGGCATAACCAAGCCTATGCCTACAGCATCCAGGG
TGACGGTGCCGAGGATGACGATGAGCGCATTGTTAGATTTCATACACGGTGCCTGACTGCGTTAGCAATT
TAACTGTGATAAACTACCGCATTAAAGCTTATCGATGATAAGCTGTCAAACATGAGAATTCTTGAAGACG
AAAGGGCCTCGTGATACGCCTATTTTTATAGGTTAATGTCATGATAATAATGGTTTCTTAGACGTCAGGT
GGCACTTTTCGGGGAAATGTGCGCGGAACCCCTATTTGTTTATTTTTCTAAATACATTCAAATATGTATC
CGCTCATGAGACAATAACCCTGATAAATGCTTCAATAACATTGAAAAAGGAAGAGTATGAGTATTCAACA
TTTCCGTGTCGCCCTTATTCCCTTTTTTGCGGCATTTTGCCTTCCTGTTTTTGCTCACCCAGAAACGCTG
GTGAAAGTAAAAGATGCTGAAGATCAGTTGGGTGCACGAGTGGGTTACATCGAACTGGATCTCAACAGCG
GTAAGATCCTTGAGAGTTTTCGCCCCGAAGAACGTTTTCCAATGATGAGCACTTTTAAAGTTCTGCTATG
TGGCGCGGTATTATCCCGTGTTGACGCCGGGCAAGAGCAACTCGGTCGCCGCATACACTATTCTCAGAAT
GACTTGGTTGAGTACTCACCAGTCACAGAAAAGCATCTTACGGATGGCATGACAGTAAGAGAATTATGCA
GTGCTGCCATAACCATGAGTGATAACACTGCGGCCAACTTACTTCTGACAACGATCGGAGGACCGAAGGA
GCTAACCGCTTTTTTGCACAACATGGGGGATCATGTAACTCGCCTTGATCGTTGGGAACCGGAGCTGAAT
GAAGCCATACCAAACGACGAGCGTGACACCACGATGCCTGCAGCAATGGCAACAACGTTGCGCAAACTAT
TAACTGGCGAACTACTTACTCTAGCTTCCCGGCAACAATTAATAGACTGGATGGAGGCGGATAAAGTTGC
AGGACCACTTCTGCGCTCGGCCCTTCCGGCTGGCTGGTTTATTGCTGATAAATCTGGAGCCGGTGAGCGT
GGGTCTCGCGGTATCATTGCAGCACTGGGGCCAGATGGTAAGCCCTCCCGTATCGTAGTTATCTACACGA
CGGGGAGTCAGGCAACTATGGATGAACGAAATAGACAGATCGCTGAGATAGGTGCCTCACTGATTAAGCA
TTGGTAACTGTCAGACCAAGTTTACTCATATATACTTTAGATTGATTTAAAACTTCATTTTTAATTTAAA
AGGATCTAGGTGAAGATCCTTTTTGATAATCTCATGACCAAAATCCCTTAACGTGAGTTTTCGTTCCACT
GAGCGTCAGACCCCGTAGAAAAGATCAAAGGATCTTCTTGAGATCCTTTTTTTCTGCGCGTAATCTGCTG
CTTGCAAACAAAAAAACCACCGCTACCAGCGGTGGTTTGTTTGCCGGATCAAGAGCTACCAACTCTTTTT
CCGAAGGTAACTGGCTTCAGCAGAGCGCAGATACCAAATACTGTCCTTCTAGTGTAGCCGTAGTTAGGCC
ACCACTTCAAGAACTCTGTAGCACCGCCTACATACCTCGCTCTGCTAATCCTGTTACCAGTGGCTGCTGC
CAGTGGCGATAAGTCGTGTCTTACCGGGTTGGACTCAAGACGATAGTTACCGGATAAGGCGCAGCGGTCG
GGCTGAACGGGGGGTTCGTGCACACAGCCCAGCTTGGAGCGAACGACCTACACC
Features (pLannotate 1.2.2; 17 found; start..end, strand, type, name):
    408..547     -  misc_feature   bom: basis of mobility region from pBR322
    649..840     -  CDS            rop: Rop protein, which maintains plasmids at low copy number; rop
    857..1237    +  CDS            YPB1_ECOLX: Protein predicted: Swiss-Prot protein existence level 4. From Escherichia coli.
   1479..2379    -  CDS            TcR (fragment): tetracycline efflux protein; tet; confers resistance to tetracycline
   2401..2419    +  promoter       T7 promoter: promoter for bacteriophage T7 RNA polymerase
   2508..2530    +  RBS            RBS: efficient ribosome binding site from bacteriophage T7 gene 10 (Olins and Rangwala, 1989)
   2550..2567    +  CDS            6xHis: 6xHis affinity tag
   2577..3677    +  CDS            MBP: maltose binding protein from E. coli; malE (mutated); This version of the gene does not encode a signal sequence, so MBP will remain in the cytosol.
   3732..3748    +  CDS            TEV site (fragment): tobacco etch virus (TEV) protease recognition and cleavage site
   3759..7235    +  CDS            cas13a: CS13A_LEPBD - Also known as c2c2
   7321..7370    +  CDS            SET1 (fragment): solubility-enhancement tag derived from T7 phage gene 10B
   7378..7425    +  terminator     T7 terminator: transcription terminator for bacteriophage T7 RNA polymerase
   7451..7743    -  CDS            TcR (fragment): tetracycline efflux protein; tet; confers resistance to tetracycline
   7791..7819    -  promoter       tet promoter: E. coli promoter for tetracycline efflux protein gene
   7932..8036    +  promoter       AmpR promoter: bla
   8037..8897    +  CDS            AmpR: β-lactamase; bla; confers resistance to ampicillin, carbenicillin, and related antibiotics
   9068..222     +  rep_origin     ori (across the origin): high-copy-number ColE1/pMB1/pBR322/pUC origin of replication
