[The description below was written by a language model from this plasmid's Addgene catalogue record and pLannotate feature annotations shown in this document.]
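Description:
p2CT-His-MBP-Lbu_C2c2_K310A is a bacterial expression plasmid of about 9.4 kb, built on the p2CT ligation-independent cloning backbone, for producing a point mutant of the type VI-A CRISPR effector Cas13a (formerly C2c2) in E. coli. The annotation matches the coding sequence to the Leptotrichia buccalis protein. The backbone is pBR322-derived. It carries a ColE1/pMB1-type origin together with the bom mobilisation region and the rop gene, and it is selected through a β-lactamase cassette conferring ampicillin resistance. The catalogue lists the plasmid as high copy, although rop is normally associated with reduced copy number. Two fragments of the tetracycline efflux gene, with the tet promoter next to one of them, flank the expression cassette. This suggests the cassette interrupts that gene, so tetracycline resistance should not be assumed to be functional.

Expression is driven by a T7 promoter followed by the phage T7 gene 10 ribosome binding site, and ends at a T7 terminator, so a host supplying T7 RNA polymerase is required. The open reading frame encodes an N-terminal 6xHis tag, a signal-sequence-free maltose binding protein that remains cytosolic, a TEV protease cleavage site, and then Cas13a with the K310A substitution. The His tag supports metal-affinity purification, MBP aids solubility, and TEV cleavage removes both tags from the purified enzyme. A short match to a T7 gene 10B-derived solubility tag lies between the Cas13a coding region and the terminator and is probably residual vector sequence. The record gives the purpose only as bacterial expression of Cas13a and does not state the functional effect of K310A. The construct presumably serves to make recombinant mutant protein for biochemical comparison with the wild-type enzyme.
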