Addgene plasmid #91856: p2CT-His-MBP-Lbu_C2c2_K310A
Purpose: Bacterial expression for Cas13a
Depositing lab: Jennifer Doudna. Depositing organization: University of California, Berkeley. Publication: RNA Targeting by Functionally Orthogonal Type VI-A CRISPR-Cas Enzymes. East-Seletsky A, O'Connell MR, Burstein D, Knott GJ, Doudna JA. Mol Cell. 2017 May 4;66(3):373-383.e3. doi: 10.1016/j.molcel.2017.04.008. PubMed 28475872.
Backbone
  Vector backbone: p2CT
  Backbone manufacturer: UC Berkeley Macrolab
  Vector type: Bacterial Expression
Growth in bacteria
  Bacterial resistance: Ampicillin, 100 μg/mL
  Growth temperature: 37°C
  Growth strain: DH5alpha
  Copy number: High Copy
Gene/Insert
  Gene/Insert name: LbuCas13a (LbuC2c2) K310A
  Mutation: K310A
  Tag / fusion protein: His6-MBP-TEV site (N terminal on backbone)
  Cloning method: Ligation Independent Cloning
Terms and licenses: Academic/Nonprofit Terms; Industry Terms: Not Available to Industry
How to cite: p2CT-His-MBP-Lbu_C2c2_K310A was a gift from Jennifer Doudna (Addgene plasmid # 91856 ; http://n2t.net/addgene:91856 ; RRID:Addgene_91856)
